>Addgene plasmid #214792 | pcDNA3.1/CALR wtΔKDEL-FLAG-KDEL | addgene full sequence | sequence record 429022 | Addgene NGS Result
TGGCCGACAGAGCATAAAAGCGTGCATCCTGGCTTGTCTGCAAACCTTTATCTTTCTCCTCGTCACCGTA
GAACTTGCCGGAACTGAGAACGAATTTGCCAAAATCTGACTTGTGTTTGGATTCGATCCAGCGGGAAGTC
CACCCGTCTCCGTCCAGAAACTGCTCCTTGAAGTAGACGGCAGGCTCGGCGACGGCCAGGCCGAGGAGGC
CGAGCAGCAGCGGCACGGATAGCAGCATGGTGGCGAATTCCACCACACTGGACTAGTGGATCCGAGCTCG
GTACCAAGCTTAAGTTTAAACGCTAGCCAGCTTGGGTCTCCCTATAGTGAGTCGTATTAATTTCGATAAG
CCAGTAAGCAGTGGGTTCTCTAGTTAGCCAGAGAGCTCTGCTTATATAGACCTCCCACCGTACACGCCTA
CCGCCCATTTGCGTCAATGGGGCGGAGTTGTTACGACATTTTGGAAAGTCCCGTTGATTTTGGTGCCAAA
ACAAACTCCCATTGACGTCAATGGGGTGGAGACTTGGAAATCCCCGTGAGTCAAACCGCTATCCACGCCC
ATTGATGTACTGCCAAAACCGCATCACCATGGTAATAGCGATGACTAATACGTAGATGTACTGCCAAGTA
GGAAAGTCCCATAAGGTCATGTACTGGGCATAATGCCAGGCGGGCCATTTACCGTCATTGACGTCAATAG
GGGGCGTACTTGGCATATGATACACTTGATGTACTGCCAAGTGGGCAGTTTACCGTAAATACTCCACCCA
TTGACGTCAATGGAAAGTCCCTATTGGCGTTACTATGGGAACATACGTCATTATTGACGTCAATGGGCGG
GGGTCGTTGGGCGGTCAGCCAGGCGGGCCATTTACCGTAAGTTATGTAACGCGGAACTCCATATATGGGC
TATGAACTAATGACCCCGTAATTGATTACTATTAATAACTAGTCAATAATCAATGTCAACGCGTATATCT
GGCCCGTACATCGCGAAGCAGCGCAAAACGCCTAACCCTAAGCAGATTCTTCATGCAATTGTCGGTCAAG
CCTTGCCTTGTTGTAGCTTAAATTTTGCTCGCGCACTACTCAGCGACCTCCAACACACAAGCAGGGAGCA
GATACTGGCTTAACTATGCGGCATCAGAGCAGATTGTACTGAGAGTGCACCATAGGGGATCGGGAGATCT
CCCGATCCGTCGACGTCAGGTGGCACTTTTCGGGGAAATGTGCGCGGAACCCCTATTTGTTTATTTTTCT
AAATACATTCAAATATGTATCCGCTCATGAGACAATAACCCTGATAAATGCTTCAATAATATTGAAAAAG
GAAGAGTATGAGTATTCAACATTTCCGTGTCGCCCTTATTCCCTTTTTTGCGGCATTTTGCCTTCCTGTT
TTTGCTCACCCAGAAACGCTGGTGAAAGTAAAAGATGCTGAAGATCAGTTGGGTGCACGAGTGGGTTACA
TCGAACTGGATCTCAACAGCGGTAAGATCCTTGAGAGTTTTCGCCCCGAAGAACGTTTTCCAATGATGAG
CACTTTTAAAGTTCTGCTATGTGGCGCGGTATTATCCCGTATTGACGCCGGGCAAGAGCAACTCGGTCGC
CGCATACACTATTCTCAGAATGACTTGGTTGAGTACTCACCAGTCACAGAAAAGCATCTTACGGATGGCA
TGACAGTAAGAGAATTATGCAGTGCTGCCATAACCATGAGTGATAACACTGCGGCCAACTTACTTCTGAC
AACGATCGGAGGACCGAAGGAGCTAACCGCTTTTTTGCACAACATGGGGGATCATGTAACTCGCCTTGAT
CGTTGGGAACCGGAGCTGAATGAAGCCATACCAAACGACGAGCGTGACACCACGATGCCTGTAGCAATGG
CAACAACGTTGCGCAAACTATTAACTGGCGAACTACTTACTCTAGCTTCCCGGCAACAATTAATAGACTG
GATGGAGGCGGATAAAGTTGCAGGACCACTTCTGCGCTCGGCCCTTCCGGCTGGCTGGTTTATTGCTGAT
AAATCTGGAGCCGGTGAGCGTGGGTCTCGCGGTATCATTGCAGCACTGGGGCCAGATGGTAAGCCCTCCC
GTATCGTAGTTATCTACACGACGGGGAGTCAGGCAACTATGGATGAACGAAATAGACAGATCGCTGAGAT
AGGTGCCTCACTGATTAAGCATTGGTAACTGTCAGACCAAGTTTACTCATATATACTTTAGATTGATTTA
AAACTTCATTTTTAATTTAAAAGGATCTAGGTGAAGATCCTTTTTGATAATCTCATGACCAAAATCCCTT
AACGTGAGTTTTCGTTCCACTGAGCGTCAGACCCCGTAGAAAAGATCAAAGGATCTTCTTGAGATCCTTT
TTTTCTGCGCGTAATCTGCTGCTTGCAAACAAAAAAACCACCGCTACCAGCGGTGGTTTGTTTGCCGGAT
CAAGAGCTACCAACTCTTTTTCCGAAGGTAACTGGCTTCAGCAGAGCGCAGATACCAAATACTGTTCTTC
TAGTGTAGCCGTAGTTAGGCCACCACTTCAAGAACTCTGTAGCACCGCCTACATACCTCGCTCTGCTAAT
CCTGTTACCAGTGGCTGCTGCCAGTGGCGATAAGTCGTGTCTTACCGGGTTGGACTCAAGACGATAGTTA
CCGGATAAGGCGCAGCGGTCGGGCTGAACGGGGGGTTCGTGCACACAGCCCAGCTTGGAGCGAACGACCT
ACACCGAACTGAGATACCTACAGCGTGAGCTATGAGAAAGCGCCACGCTTCCCGAAGGGAGAAAGGCGGA
CAGGTATCCGGTAAGCGGCAGGGTCGGAACAGGAGAGCGCACGAGGGAGCTTCCAGGGGGAAACGCCTGG
TATCTTTATAGTCCTGTCGGGTTTCGCCACCTCTGACTTGAGCGTCGATTTTTGTGATGCTCGTCAGGGG
GGCGGAGCCTATGGAAAAACGCCAGCAACGCGGCCTTTTTACGGTTCCTGGCCTTTTGCTGGCCTTTTGC
TCACATGTTCTTTCCTGCGTTATCCCCTGATTCTGTGGATAACCGTATTACCGCCTTTGAGTGAGCTGAT
ACCGCTCGCCGCAGCCGAACGACCGAGCGCAGCGAGTCAGTGAGCGAGGAAGCGGAAGAGCGCCCAATAC
GCAAACCGCCTCTCCCCGCGCGTTGGCCGATTCATTAATGCAGCTGGCACGACAGGTTTCCCGACTGGAA
AGCGGGCAGTGAGCGCAACGCAATTAATGTGAGTTAGCTCACTCATTAGGCACCCCAGGCTTTACACTTT
ATGCTTCCGGCTCGTATGTTGTGTGGAATTGTGAGCGGATAACAATTTCACACAGGAAACAGCTATGACC
ATGATTACGCCAAGCTCTAGCTAGAGGTCGACGGTATACAGACATGATAAGATACATTGATGAGTTTGGA
CAAACCACAACTAGAATGCAGTGAAAAAAATGCTTTATTTGTGAAATTTGTGATGCTATTGCTTTATTTG
TAACCATTATAAGCTGCAATAAACAAGTTGGGGTGGGCGAAGAACTCCAGCATGAGATCCCCGCGCTGGA
GGATCATCCAGCCGGCGTCCCGGAAAACGATTCCGAAGCCCAACCTTTCATAGAAGGCGGCGGTGGAATC
GAAATCTCGTGATGGCAGGTTGGGCGTCGCTTGGTCGGTCATTTCGAACCCCAGAGTCCCGCTCAGAAGA
ACTCGTCAAGAAGGCGATAGAAGGCGATGCGCTGCGAATCGGGAGCGGCGATACCGTAAAGCACGAGGAA
GCGGTCAGCCCATTCGCCGCCAAGCTCTTCAGCAATATCACGGGTAGCCAACGCTATGTCCTGATAGCGG
TCCGCCACACCCAGCCGGCCACAGTCGATGAATCCAGAAAAGCGGCCATTTTCCACCATGATATTCGGCA
AGCAGGCATCGCCATGGGTCACGACGAGATCCTCGCCGTCGGGCATGCGCGCCTTGAGCCTGGCGAACAG
TTCGGCTGGCGCGAGCCCCTGATGCTCTTCGTCCAGATCATCCTGATCGACAAGACCGGCTTCCATCCGA
GTACGTGCTCGCTCGATGCGATGTTTCGCTTGGTGGTCGAATGGGCAGGTAGCCGGATCAAGCGTATGCA
GCCGCCGCATTGCATCAGCCATGATGGATACTTTCTCGGCAGGAGCAAGGTGAGATGACAGGAGATCCTG
CCCCGGCACTTCGCCCAATAGCAGCCAGTCCCTTCCCGCTTCAGTGACAACGTCGAGCACAGCTGCGCAA
GGAACGCCCGTCGTGGCCAGCCACGATAGCCGCGCTGCCTCGTCCTGCAGTTCATTCAGGGCACCGGACA
GGTCGGTCTTGACAAAAAGAACCGGGCGCCCCTGCGCTGACAGCCGGAACACGGCGGCATCAGAGCAGCC
GATTGTCTGTTGTGCCCAGTCATAGCCGAATAGCCTCTCCACCCAAGCGGCCGGAGAACCTGCGTGCAAT
CCATCTTGTTCAATCATGCGAAACGATCCTCATCCTGTCTCTTGATCAGATCCGAAAATGGATATACAAG
CTCCCGGGAGCTTTTTGCAAAAGCCTAGGCCTCCAAAAAAGCCTCCTCACTACTTCTGGAATAGCTCAGA
GGCAGAGGCGGCCTCGGCCTCTGCATAAATAAAAAAAATTAGTCAGCCATGGGGCGGAGAATGGGCGGAA
CTGGGCGGAGTTAGGGGCGGGATGGGCGGAGTTAGGGGCGGGACTATGGTTGCTGACTAATTGAGATGCA
TGCTTTGCATACTTCTGCCTGCTGGGGAGCCTGGGGACTTTCCACACCTGGTTGCTGACTAATTGAGATG
CATGCTTTGCATACTTCTGCCTGCTGGGGAGCCTGGGGACTTTCCACACCCTAACTGACACACATTCCAC
AGAATTAATTCGCGTTAAATTTTTGTTAAATCAGCTCATTTTTTAACCAATAGGCCGAAATCGGCAAAAT
CCCTTATAAATCAAAAGAATAGACCGAGATAGGGT
[37 nt withheld, positions 5006-5042]
AAAGAACGTGGACTCCAACGTCAAAGG
[49 nt withheld, positions 5070-5118]
T
[91 nt withheld, positions 5120-5210]
G
[124 nt withheld, positions 5212-5335]
GGGGATACCCCCTAGAGCCCCAGCTGGTTCTTTCCGCCTCAGAAGCCATAGAGCCCACCGCATCCCCAGC
ATGCCTGCTATTGTCTTCCCAATCCTCCCCCTTGCTGTCCTGCCCCACCCCACCCCCCAGAATAGAATGA
CACCTACTCAGACAATGCGATGCAATTTCCTCATTTTATTAGGAAAGGACAGTGGGAGTGGCACCTTCCA
GGGTCAAGGAAGGCACGGGGGAGGGGCAAACAACAGATGGCTGGCAACTAGAAGGCACAGTCGAGGCTGA
TCAGCGGGTTTAAACGGGCCCTCTAGACTCGAGCGGCCGCCACTGTGCTGGATATCTGCAGAATTCCTAC
AGCTCGTCTTTATCGTCATCGTCTTTGTAGTCGGCCTGGCCGGGGACATCTTCCTCCTCATCTTCCTCCT
TGTCCTCCTCATCCTCCTCATCCTCATCTTTGTCCTCATCATCCTCCTTGTCCTCTGCCTCCTCCTCCTC
TTTGCGTTTCTTGTCTTCTTCCTCCTCCTTAAGCCTCTGCTCCTCGTCCTGTTTGTCCTTCATTTGTTTC
TCTGCTGCCTTTGTTACGCCCCACGTCTCGTTGCCAAACTCCTCAGCGTATGCCTCATCGTTGGTGATGA
GGAAGTTGTCAAAGATGGTGCCAGACTTGACCTGCCAGAGGTCCAGGCCCAGCACGCCAAAGTTATCATA
GGCATAGATACTGGGATCGGGAGAATACTCGGGGTTGTCAATTTCTGGGTGGATCCAAGTGCCCTTGTAA
TCTGGGTTGTCGATCTGCCGGGGCTTCCACTCACCCTTGTACTCAGGGTTCTGAATCACTGGGGGTTCCC
ACTCTCCGTCCATCTCTTCATCCCAGTCCTCGGGCTTCTTAGCATCAGGGTCAGGGATATGCTCGGGCTT
GTCCCAGTCCTCAGGCTTGGAGTCTGTGGGATCATCGATCTTGGCCCGCTCATCCCAGTCTTCCGGTTTT
GAAGCATCAGGATCCTTTATCTTCTTGGGTGGCAGGAAGTCCCAATCGTCTTCCAAGGAGCCGGACTCCA
CCTGGCTGTTGTCAATCTTCACCTCATAGGTGTTGTCTGGCCGCACAATCAGTGTGTACAGGTGTGTAAA
CTCATCATCCTTGCAACGGATGTCCTTGTTGATCAGCACGTTCTTGCCCTTGTAGTTGAAGATGACATGA
ACCTTCTTGGTGCCAGGGCCACAGATGTCGGGACCAAACATGATGTTGTATTCTGAGTCTCCGTGCATGT
CTGTCTGGTCCAAACTATTAGGAAACAGCTTCACATAGCCGCCCCCACAGTCGATGTTCTGCTCATGTTT
CACCGTGAACTGCACCACCAGCGTCTGGCCTTTGTTGCTGAAAGGCTCGAAAC
Features (pLannotate 1.2.2; 20 found; start..end, strand, type, name):
    321..339     -  promoter       T7 promoter: promoter for bacteriophage T7 RNA polymerase
    355..388     -  LTR            5' LTR (truncated) (fragment): truncated 5' long terminal repeat (LTR) from HIV-1
    384..587     -  promoter       CMV promoter: human cytomegalovirus (CMV) immediate early promoter
    588..967     -  enhancer       CMV enhancer: human cytomegalovirus immediate early enhancer
   1122..1174    +  misc_feature   bom (fragment): basis of mobility region from pBR322
   1233..1337    +  promoter       AmpR promoter: bla
   1338..2198    +  CDS            AmpR: β-lactamase; bla; confers resistance to ampicillin, carbenicillin, and related antibiotics
   2369..2957    +  rep_origin     ori: high-copy-number ColE1/pMB1/pBR322/pUC origin of replication
   3140..3232    +  CDS            lacI (fragment): lac repressor; lacI; The lac repressor binds to the lac operator to inhibit transcription in E. coli. This inhibition can be relieved by adding lactose or isopropyl-β-D-thiogalactopyranoside (IPTG).
   3245..3266    +  protein_bind   CAP binding site: CAP binding activates transcription in the presence of cAMP. E. coli catabolite activator protein
   3281..3311    +  promoter       lac promoter: promoter for the E. coli lac operon
   3319..3335    +  protein_bind   lac operator: The lac repressor binds to the lac operator to inhibit transcription in E. coli. This inhibition can be relieved by adding lactose or isopropyl-β-D-thiogalactopyranoside (IPTG). lac repressor encoded by lacI
   3408..3529    -  polyA_signal   SV40 poly(A) signal: SV40 polyadenylation signal
   3524..3682    -  CDS            ble (fragment): BLE_KLEPN - Experimental evidence at protein level: Swiss-Prot protein existence level 1. Binding protein with a strong affinity to the bleomycin family of antibiotics. Binds to CL990; an antimitotic-antibiotic compound. From Klebsiella pneumoniae.
   3706..4497    -  CDS            neo: KKA2_KLEPN - Also known as kan, nptII. Experimental evidence at protein level: Swiss-Prot protein existence level 1. Resistance to kanamycin, neomycin, paromomycin, ribostamycin, butirosin and gentamicin B. From Klebsiella pneumoniae.
   4564..4893    -  promoter       SV40 promoter: SV40 enhancer and early promoter
   4907..5335    -  rep_origin     f1 ori (sequence partly withheld): f1 bacteriophage origin of replication; arrow indicates direction of (+) strand synthesis
   5356..5377    -  promoter       SV40 promoter (fragment): SV40 enhancer and early promoter
   5381..5605    -  polyA_signal   bGH poly(A) signal: bovine growth hormone polyadenylation signal
   5685..238     -  CDS            CALR (across the origin): CALR_HUMAN - Also known as CRTC. Experimental evidence at protein level: Swiss-Prot protein existence level 1. Calcium-binding chaperone that promotes folding, oligomeric assembly and quality control in the endoplasmic reticulum (ER) via the calreticulin/calnexin cycle. This lectin interacts transiently with almost all of the monoglucosylated glycoproteins that are synthesized in the ER (PubMed:7876246). Interacts with the DNA-binding domain of NR3C1 and mediates its nuclear export (PubMed:11149926). Involved in maternal gene expression regulation. May participate in oocyte maturation via the
