[The description below was written by a language model from this plasmid's Addgene catalogue record and pLannotate feature annotations shown in this document.]
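Description:
pcDNA3.1/CALR wtΔKDEL-FLAG-KDEL is a mammalian expression plasmid built on the pcDNA3.1 backbone that drives expression of a modified human calreticulin (CALR) from the CMV immediate-early enhancer/promoter, with transcripts terminated by the bovine growth hormone polyadenylation signal. As the name indicates, the wild-type CALR coding sequence has had its native C-terminal KDEL endoplasmic reticulum retrieval motif removed and replaced by a FLAG epitope followed by a re-added KDEL, so the tag sits internally while the retrieval signal remains at the extreme C-terminus. The feature table annotates the CALR coding sequence, which spans the numbering origin of the circular sequence, but does not separately call out the FLAG tag or KDEL. A T7 promoter lies between the CMV promoter and the insert, which was cloned into an EcoRI site.

The plasmid is propagated in E. coli through a high-copy ColE1/pUC-type origin and selected with ampicillin via the β-lactamase gene; an f1 origin is also present. For selecting stably transfected mammalian cells, an SV40 early promoter drives the neomycin phosphotransferase gene, followed by an SV40 polyadenylation signal. Short hits such as the truncated HIV-1 LTR, ble, lacI and bom fragments appear to be partial backbone matches rather than functional elements. The catalogue sizes (6217 bp backbone, 5496 bp insert) do not fit the 6,718 nt sequenced plasmid, in which the CALR reading frame occupies roughly 1.3 kb.

Based on the associated study, which concerns loss of KDEL function in frameshift-mutant calreticulin and its effect on the thrombopoietin receptor MPL, this construct probably serves as a FLAG-detectable, KDEL-retaining wild-type comparator, although the record does not state its exact experimental role.
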