Addgene plasmid #214792: pcDNA3.1/CALR wtΔKDEL-FLAG-KDEL
Purpose: Mammalian expression of human CALR wtΔKDEL-FLAG-KDEL
Depositing lab: Norio Komatsu. Depositing organization: Juntendo University. Publication: Loss of KDEL function from a calreticulin frameshift mutation drives expression of an immature, mutant calreticulin-dependent form of the thrombopoietin receptor MPL. Masubuchi N, Yang Y, Imai M, Kihara Y, Morishita S, Edahiro Y, Komatsu N. Haematologica. 2025 Nov 6. doi: 10.3324/haematol.2025.287585. PubMed 41195513.
Backbone
  Vector backbone: pcDNA3.1
  Backbone size w/o insert (bp): 6217
  Vector type: Mammalian Expression
Growth in bacteria
  Bacterial resistance: Ampicillin, 100 μg/mL
  Growth temperature: 37°C
  Growth strain: DH5alpha
  Copy number: Unknown
Gene/Insert
  Gene/Insert name: human CALRwtΔKDEL-FLAG-KDEL
  Species: H. sapiens (human)
  Insert size (bp): 5496
  Entrez Gene: CALR (a.k.a. CALR1, CRT, HEL-S-99n, RO, SSA, cC1qR)
  Promoter: CMV
  Cloning method: Restriction Enzyme; 5′ cloning site EcoRI (unknown if destroyed); 3′ cloning site EcoRI (unknown if destroyed)
  Sequencing primers: 5′ T7
Terms and licenses: Academic/Nonprofit Terms; Industry Terms: Not Available to Industry
How to cite: pcDNA3.1/CALR wtΔKDEL-FLAG-KDEL was a gift from Norio Komatsu (Addgene plasmid # 214792 ; http://n2t.net/addgene:214792 ; RRID:Addgene_214792)
